Addgene plasmid #199992: pBroad-T7RNAP-chlorR
Purpose: T7 RNAP circuit variant T15 on ultra broad host range vector (RSF1010 and pAMB1 origins) chlorR
Depositing lab: Farren Isaacs. Depositing organization: Yale University. Publication: Cross-kingdom expression of synthetic genetic elements promotes discovery of metabolites in the human microbiome. Patel JR, Oh J, Wang S, Crawford JM, Isaacs FJ. Cell. 2022 Apr 28;185(9):1487-1505.e14. doi: 10.1016/j.cell.2022.03.008. Epub 2022 Apr 1. PubMed 35366417.
Backbone
  Vector backbone: Custom
  Vector type: Bacterial Expression
Growth in bacteria
  Bacterial resistance: Chloramphenicol, 25 μg/mL
  Growth temperature: 37°C
  Growth strain: DH10B
  Copy number: Low Copy
Gene/Insert
  Gene/Insert name: T7RNAP Circuit
  Species: Synthetic
  Mutation: copFnull
  Cloning method: Gibson Cloning
Terms and licenses: Academic/Nonprofit Terms; Industry Terms: Not Available to Industry
How to cite: pBroad-T7RNAP-chlorR was a gift from Farren Isaacs (Addgene plasmid # 199992 ; http://n2t.net/addgene:199992 ; RRID:Addgene_199992)
