[The description below was written by a language model from this plasmid's Addgene catalogue record and pLannotate feature annotations shown in this document.]
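Description:
pBroad-T7RNAP-chlorR is a custom, low-copy bacterial expression plasmid of about 15.8 kb designed to carry a T7 RNA polymerase circuit (recorded as variant T15) into a very wide range of bacterial hosts. Its breadth comes from combining two replication systems. The first is the RSF1010 replicon, annotated here as oriV with the repA and repC genes and the mobA/repB gene. The second is a pAMβ1-type Gram-positive replicon, seen in the annotation as repS with the copR-like copy-control gene. The catalogue lists a "copFnull" mutation, which presumably affects this copy-control function, though the record does not explain its effect. An R6K γ origin, which depends on the pi protein, is also annotated. Mobilisation functions are present as the RSF1010 oriT with mobA and mobC plus an incP oriT, so the plasmid should be transferable by conjugation when a helper system supplies the transfer machinery. Selection is by chloramphenicol through the chloramphenicol acetyltransferase gene (CmR).

The payload contains the T7 RNA polymerase coding sequence followed by a tetR repressor gene. Downstream is a T7 promoter driving superfolder GFP, and a luciferase fragment derived from the Oplophorus catalytic subunit lies immediately after it. This layout suggests a self-contained orthogonal transcription system with a fluorescent and luminescent readout of polymerase activity. The promoter controlling the polymerase and the exact role of TetR in the circuit are not stated in the record. Several terminators (fd, rrnB T1, his operon) appear to insulate the modules. The short φC31 attP, CMV intron, MCS and SP6 promoter hits are fragments or small motifs and may be incidental. The associated work concerns cross-kingdom expression of synthetic genetic elements for finding metabolites in the human microbiome.
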