Features (pLannotate 1.2.2; 24 found; start..end, strand, type, name):
    526..1038    +  CDS            LUCI_OPLGR (fragment): Experimental evidence at protein level: Swiss-Prot protein existence level 1. Catalytic subunit of oplophorus-luciferin 2-monooxygenase. Oxidoreductase that converts coelenterazine (the oplophorus luciferin) to coelenteramide under emission of blue light with a maximum at 454 nm. Is also active with bisdeoxycoelenterazine. From Oplophorus gracilirostris (Luminous shrimp).
   1112..1130    -  promoter       SP6 promoter: promoter for bacteriophage SP6 RNA polymerase
   1193..1229    +  terminator     fd terminator (fragment): central terminator from bacteriophage fd (Otsuka and Kunisawa, 1982)
   1380..1488    +  oriT           oriT: incP origin of transfer
   1507..1895    +  rep_origin     R6K γ ori: γ replication origin from E. coli plasmid R6K; requires the R6K initiator protein pi for replication
   1910..1956    -  terminator     rrnB T1 terminator: transcription terminator T1 from the E. coli rrnB gene
   2233..2514    +  CDS            copR: COPR_STRAG - Protein predicted: Swiss-Prot protein existence level 4. Involved in copy control of plasmid pIP501. From Streptococcus agalactiae.
   3226..4713    +  CDS            repS: REPS_STRPY - Protein predicted: Swiss-Prot protein existence level 4. Essential for replication. From Streptococcus pyogenes.
   5247..5304    +  terminator     his operon terminator: This putative transcriptin terminator from the E. coli his operon has a 2-bp deletion introduced during synthesis. Its efficiency has not been determined.
   5486..5880    -  rep_origin     RSF1010 oriV: replication origin of the broad-host-range plasmid RSF1010; requires the RSF1010 RepA/B/C proteins for replication (Scholz et al., 1989)
   5910..6191    -  CDS            mobC: MOBC_ECOLX - Protein predicted: Swiss-Prot protein existence level 4. This protein is essential to promote the specific transfer of the plasmid in the presence of conjugative plasmids. From Escherichia coli.
   6222..6309    +  oriT           RSF1010 oriT: origin of transfer of the broad-host-range plasmid RSF1010 (Scholz et al., 1989)
   6390..8516    +  CDS            mobA: MOBA2_ECOLX - Also known as repB. Experimental evidence at protein level: Swiss-Prot protein existence level 1. Part of the relaxosome complex that is responsible for plasmid transfer during conjugation. Locally unwinds DNA and catalyzes the cleavage of one of the DNA strands at oriT. The cleaved strand is then transferred through the dedicated type IV secretion apparatus. MobA remains covalently linked at the 5' end of the strand, and once in the recipient cell, it probably catalyzes the rejoining of the two ends of the strand, re-forming the circular plasmid DNA. The primase activity of MobA
   8962..9036    +  ncRNA          Plasmid R1162: Accession: RF00043 - R1162-like plasmid antisense RNA
   9030..9866    +  CDS            repA: REPJ_ECOLX - Experimental evidence at protein level: Swiss-Prot protein existence level 1. This protein is involved in regulating the plasmid copy- number. Increasing the level of this protein results in a higher plasmid copy-number. From Escherichia coli.
   9856..10707   +  CDS            RSF1010 RepC (fragment): replication protein C of the broad-host-range plasmid RSF1010 (Scholz et al., 1989); repC
  11154..11813   +  CDS            CmR: chloramphenicol acetyltransferase; cat; confers resistance to chloramphenicol
  11863..11880   +  intron         CMV intron (fragment): modified intron A from human cytomegalovirus (CMV)
  11965..14613   +  CDS            RPOL_BPT7: Experimental evidence at protein level: Swiss-Prot protein existence level 1. Highly processive DNA-dependent RNA polymerase that catalyzes the transcription of class II and class III viral genes. Recognizes a specific promoter sequence and enters first into an 'abortive phase' where very short transcripts are synthesized and released before proceeding to the processive transcription of long RNA chains. Unwinds the double-stranded DNA to expose the coding strand for templating. Participates in the initiation of viral DNA replication presumably by making primers accessible to the DNA polymerase
  14617..14652   -  misc_feature   MCS (fragment): pBluescript multiple cloning site
  14737..15357   +  CDS            tetR: TETR2_ECOLX - Experimental evidence at protein level: Swiss-Prot protein existence level 1. TetR is the repressor of the tetracycline resistance element; its N-terminal region forms a helix-turn-helix structure and binds DNA. Binding of tetracycline to TetR reduces the repressor affinity for the tetracycline resistance gene (tetA) promoter operator sites. From Escherichia coli.
  15408..15445   +  protein_bind   phage φC31 attP (fragment): attachment site of phage φC31 phage φC31 integrase
  15505..15523   +  promoter       T7 promoter: promoter for bacteriophage T7 RNA polymerase
  15551..504     +  CDS            Superfolder GFP (across the origin): Superfolder GFP is a basic (constitutively fluorescent) green fluorescent protein published in 2005, derived from Aequorea victoria. It is reported to be a very rapidly-maturing weak dimer.
>Addgene plasmid #199992 | pBroad-T7RNAP-chlorR | addgene full sequence | sequence record 409155 | Addgene NGS Result
TTCAGTCGTTACCCGGATCACATGAAACGCCACGACTTTTTCAAGTCCGCGATGCCGGAAGGTTATGTCC
AAGAACGTACCATCTCATTTAAAGATGACGGCACCTACAAAACGCGCGCCGAAGTGAAATTCGAAGGTGA
TACGCTGGTTAACCGTATTGAACTGAAAGGCATCGATTTTAAGGAAGACGGTAATATTCTGGGCCATAAA
CTGGAATATAACTTCAATTCGCACAACGTGTACATCACCGCAGATAAGCAGAAGAACGGTATCAAGGCTA
ACTTCAAGATCCGCCATAATGTGGAAGATGGCAGCGTTCAACTGGCCGACCACTATCAGCAAAACACCCC
GATTGGTGATGGCCCGGTCCTGCTGCCGGACAATCATTACCTGAGCACGCAGTCTGTGCTGAGTAAAGAT
CCGAACGAAAAGCGTGACCACATGGTCCTGCTGGAATTCGTGACCGCGGCCGGCATCACGCACGGTATGG
ACGAACTGTATAAAGGCTCAGATATATCGGGCGGTATGGTTTTTACTCTGGAAGATTTTGTTGGCGATTG
GCGTCAGACCGCGGGTTATAATTTGGATCAAGTCCTGGAACAGGGTGGCGTAAGCTCTCTGTTCCAGAAC
CTGGGTGTGAGCGTGACGCCGATTCAGCGCATCGTTCTGTCCGGCGAGAACGGTCTGAAAATTGATATTC
ATGTGATCATCCCGTACGAAGGCCTGAGCGGTGACCAAATGGGTCAAATCGAGAAAATCTTTAAAGTCGT
CTACCCAGTTGACGATCACCACTTCAAGGTTATCTTGCATTACGGTACGCTGGTGATTGATGGTGTGACC
CCGAATATGATTGACTATTTCGGCCGTCCGTATGAAGGCATTGCCGTTTTTGACGGTAAAAAGATCACCG
TCACCGGTACCCTGTGGAATGGCAATAAGATTATTGACGAGCGTCTGATTAACCCGGACGGCAGCCTGCT
GTTCCGCGTGACCATCAACGGTGTCACGGGTTGGCGTCTGTGCGAGCGCATCCTGGCATAACCCCAACTG
GGGTAACCTCAGAGTTCTCTCAGTTGGGGAGACCGGGGACTTATCATCCAACCTGTTACTGTCTATAGTG
TCACCTAAATTAATCGATTTAATAGGGATAACAGGGTAATTACATACGTGTTCCGGCAAACATTGGTAAA
CCGATACAATTAAAGGCTCCTTTTGGAGCCTTTTTTTTTTGGACGACCCTTGTCCTTTTCCGCTGCATAA
CCCTGCTTCGGGGTCATTATAGCGATTTTTTCGGTATATCCATCCTTTTTCGCACGATATACAGGATTTT
GCCAAAGGGTTCGTGTAGACTTTCCTTGGTGTATCCAACGGCGTCAGCCGGGCAGGATAGGTGAAGTAGG
CCCACCCGCGAGCGGGTGTTCCTTCTTCACTGTCCCTTATTCGCACCTGGCGGTGCTCAACGGGAATCCT
GCTCTGCGAGGCTGGCCGTAGGCCGGCCGGCGCGCCGATCTGAAGATCAGCAGTTCAACCTGTTGATAGT
ACGTACTAAGCTCTCATGTTTCACGTACTAAGCTCTCATGTTTAACGTACTAAGCTCTCATGTTTAACGA
ACTAAACCCTCATGGCTAACGTACTAAGCTCTCATGGCTAACGTACTAAGCTCTCATGTTTCACGTACTA
AGCTCTCATGTTTGAACAATAAAATTAATATAAATCAGCAACTTAAATAGCCTCTAAGGTTTTAAGTTTT
ATAAGAAAAAAAAGAATATATAAGGCTTTTAAAGCCTTTAAGGTTTAACGGTTGTGGACAACAAGCCAGG
GATGTAACGCACTGAGAAGCCCTTAGAGCCTCTCAAAGCAATTTTGAGTGACACAGGAACACTTAACGGC
TGACATGGGGCGCGCCCAGATAAAACGAAAGGCCCAGTCTTTCGACTGAGCCTTTCGTTTTATTTGATGC
CTGTTATCCTGCATCGGAACCCTCGAGTAGGGATAACAGGGTAATTCTAGAAGATCGCGCTTAGAATCGC
TTTAGGAAACACGATCCAGTCCAATAATCGTCGATAAAAACTTTTGAAAAAGGTTGGTGAAATTACCTAC
TTTTGGAATAATCACAAATCACAAGTGATTAATCACAAATCACAAGTGATTAATCACTTGTTTATTAAGA
TATTAAAAGCTATAATTTAAATAAAGCGTGAATTTTATTACACAAAAAGAGGGGGGAGAAACTTGGAACT
AGCATTTAGAGAAAGCTTAAAAAAGATGAGAGGTACCAAATCAAAAGAAAAATTCTCCCAAGAATTAGAA
ATGAGTAGATCAAATTATTCACGAATAGAATCATGAAAATCAGATCCAACCATAAAAACACTAGAACAAA
TTGCAAAGTTAACTAACTCAACGCTAGTAGTGGATTTAATCCCAAATGAGCCAACAGAACCAGAACCAGA
AACAGAATCAGAACAAGTAACATTGGATTTAGAAATGGAAGAAGAAAAAAGCAATGACTTCGTGTGAATA
ATGCACGAAATCGTTGCTTATTTTTTTTTAAAAGCGGTATACTAGATATAACGAAACAACGAACTGAATA
GAAACGAAAAAAGAGCCATGACACATTTATAAAATGTTTGACGACATTTTATAAATGCATAGCCCGATAA
GATTGCCAAACCAACGCTTATCAGTTAGTCAGATGAACTCTTCCCTCGTAAGAAGTTATTTAATTAACTT
TGTTTGAAGACGGTATATAACCGTACTATCATTATATAGGGAAATCAGAGAGTTTTCAAGTATCTAAGCT
ACTGAATTTAAGAATTGTTAAGCAATCAATCGGAAATCGTTTGATTGCTTTTTTTGTATTCATTTATAGA
AGGTGGAGTTTGTATGAATCATGATGAATGTAAAACTTATATAAAAAATAGTTTATTGGAGATAAGAAAA
TTAGCAAATATCTATACACTAGAAACGTTTAAGAAAGAGTTAGAAAAGAGAAATATCTACTTAGAAACAA
AATCAGATAAGTATTTTTCTTCGGAGGGGGAAGATTATATATATAAGTTAATAGAAAATAACAAAATAAT
TTATTCGATTAGTGGAAAAAAATTGACTTATAAAGGAAAAAAATCTTTTTCAAAACATGCAATATTGAAA
CAGTTGAATGAAAAAGCAAACCAAGTTAATTAAACAACCTATTTTATAGGATTTATAGGAAAGGAGAACA
GCTGAATGAATATCCCTTTTGTTGTAGAAACTGTGCTTCATGACGGCTTGTTAAAGTACAAATTTAAAAA
TAGTAAAATTCGCTCAATCACTACCAAGCCAGGTAAAAGCAAAGGGGCTATTTTTGCGTATCGCTCAAAA
TCAAGCATGATTGGCGGTCGTGGTGTTGTTCTGACTTCCGAGGAAGCGATTCAAGAAAATCAAGATACAT
TTACACATTGGACACCCAACGTTTATCGTTATGGAACGTATGCAGACGAAAACCGTTCATACACGAAAGG
ACATTCTGAAAACAATTTAAGACAAATCAATACCTTCTTTATTGATTTTGATATTCACACGGCAAAAGAA
ACTATTTCAGCAAGCGATATTTTAACAACCGCTATTGATTTAGGTTTTATGCCTACTATGATTATCAAAT
CTGATAAAGGTTATCAAGCATATTTTGTTTTAGAAACGCCAGTCTATGTGACTTCAAAATCAGAATTTAA
ATCTGTCAAAGCAGCCAAAATAATTTCGCAAAATATCCGAGAATATTTTGGAAAGTCTTTGCCAGTTGAT
CTAACGTGTAATCATTTTGGTATTGCTCGCATACCAAGAACGGACAATGTAGAATTTTTTGATCCTAATT
ACCGTTATTCTTTCAAAGAATGGCAAGATTGGTCTTTCAAACAAACAGATAATAAGGGCTTTACTCGTTC
AAGTCTAACGGTTTTAAGCGGTACAGAAGGCAAAAAACAAGTAGATGAACCCTGGTTTAATCTCTTATTG
CACGAAACGAAATTTTCAGGAGAAAAGGGTTTAATAGGGCGTAATAACGTCATGTTTACCCTCTCTTTAG
CCTACTTTAGTTCAGGCTATTCAATCGAAACGTGCGAATATAATATGTTTGAGTTTAATAATCGATTAGA
TCAACCCTTAGAAGAAAAAGAAGTAATCAAAATTGTTAGAAGTGCCTATTCAGAAAACTATCAAGGGGCT
AATAGGGAATACATTACCATTCTTTGCAAAGCTTGGGTATCAAGTGATTTAACCAGTAAAGATTTATTTG
TCCGTCAAGGGTGGTTTAAATTCAAGAAAAAAAGAAGCGAACGTCAACGTGTTCATTTGTCAGAATGGAA
AGAAGATTTAATGGCTTATATTAGCGAAAAAAGCGATGTATACAAGCCTTATTTAGTGACGACCAAAAAA
GAGATTAGAGAAGTGCTAGGCATTCCTGAACGGACATTAGATAAATTGCTGAAGGTACTGAAGGCGAATC
AGGAAATTTTCTTTAAGATTAAACCAGGAAGAAATGGTGGCATTCAACTTGCTAGTGTTAAATCATTGTT
GCTATCGATCATTAAAGTAAAAAAAGAAGAAAAAGAAAGCTATATAAAGGCGCTGACAAATTCTTTTGAC
TTAGAGCATACATTCATTCAAGAGACTTTAAACAAGCTAGCAGAACGCCCTAAAACGGACACACAACTCG
ATTTGTTTAGCTATGATACAGGCTGAAAATAAAACCCGCACTATGCCATTACATTTATATCTATGATACG
TGTTTGTTTTTTCTTTGCTGTTTAGCGAATGATTAGCAGAAATATACAGAGTAAGATTTTAATTAATTAT
TAGGGGGAGAAGGAGAGAGTAGCCCGAAAACTTTTAGTTGGCTTGGACTGAACGAAGTGAGGGAAAGGCT
ACTAAAACGTCGAGGGGCAGTGAGAGCGAAGCGAACACTTGATTTTTTAATTTTCTATCTTTTATAGGTC
ATTAGAGTATACTTATTTGTCCTATAAACTATTTAGCAGCATAATAGATTTATTGAATAGGTCATTTAAG
TTGAGCATATTAGAGGAGGAAAATCTTGGAGAAATATTTGAAGAACCCGATTACATGGATTGGATTAGTT
CTTGTGGTTACGTGGTTTTTAACTAAAAGTAGTGAATTTTTGATTTTTGGTGTGTGTGTCTTGTTGTTAG
TATTTGCTAGTCAAAGTGATTAAGATCTGGCATCCGCTTACAGACAAGCTGTGAGAAGACAAGGGATCCG
GCAAAAAAGGGCAAGGTGTCACCACCCTGCCCTTTTTCTTTAAAACCGAAAAGATTACTTCGCGTTATGC
AGGCTTCCTCGCTCACTGACTCGCTGCGCTCGGTCGTTCGGCTGCGGCGAGCGGTATCAGCTCACTCAAA
GGCGGTAATCAATTGAGTTCTTTTACCCTCAGCCGAAATGCCTGCCGTTGCTAGACATTGCCAGCCAGTG
CCCGTCACTCCCGTACTAACTGTCACGAACCCCTGCAATAACTGTCACGCCCCCCTGCAATAACTGTCAC
GAACCCCTGCAATAACTGTCACGCCCCCAAACCTGCAAACCCAGCAGGGGCGGGGGCTGGCGGGGTGTTG
GAAAAATCCATCCATGATTATCTAAGAATAATCCACTAGGCGCGGTTATCAGCGCCCTTGTGGGGCGCTG
CTGCCCTTGCCCAATATGCCCGGCCAGAGGCCGGATAGCTGGTCTATTCGCTGCGCTAGGCTACACACCG
CCCCACCGCTGCGCGGCAGGGGGAAAGGCGGGCAAAGCCCGCTAAACCCCACACCAAACCCCGCAGAAAT
ACGCTGGAGCGCTTTTAGCCGCTTTAGCGGCCTTTCCCCCTACCCGAAGGGTGGGGGCGCGTGTGCAGCC
CCGCAGGGCCTGTCTCGGTCGATCATTCAGCCCGGCTCATCCTTCTGGCGTGGCGGCAGACCGAACAAGG
CGCGGTCGTGGTCGCGTTCAAGGTACGCATCCATTGCCGCCATGAGCCGATCCTCCGGCCACTCGCTGCT
GTTCACCTTGGCCAAAATCATGGCCCCCACCAGCACCTTGCGCCTTGTTTCGTTCTTGCGCTCTTGCTGC
TGTTCCCTTGCCCGCACCCGCTGAATTTCGGCATTGATTCGCGCTCGTTGTTCTTCGAGCTTGGCCAGCC
GATCCGCCGCCTTGTTGCTCCCCTTAACCATCTTGACACCCCATTGTTAATGTGCTGTCTCGTAGGCTAT
CATGGAGGCACAGCGGCGGCAATCCCGACCCTACTTTGTAGGGGAGGGCGCACTTACCGGTTTCTCTTCG
AGAAACTGGCCTAACGGCCACCCTTCGGGCGGTGCGCTCTCCGAGGGCCATTGCATGGAGCCGAAAAGCA
AAAGCAACAGCGAGGCAGCATGGCGATTTATCACCTTACGGCGAAAACCGGCAGCAGGTCGGGCGGCCAA
TCGGCCAGGGCCAAGGCCGACTTCATCCAGCGCGAAGGCAAGTATGCCCGCGACATGGATGAAGTCTTGC
ACGCCGAATCCGGGCACATGCCGGAGTTCGTCGAGCGGCCCGCCGACTACTGGGATGCTGCCGACCTGTA
TGAACGCGCCAATGGGCGGCTGTTCAAGGAGGTCGAATTTGCCCTGCCGGTCGAGCTGACCCTCGACCAG
CAGAAGGCGCTGGCGTCCGAGTTCGCCCAGCACCTGACCGGTGCCGAGCGCCTGCCGTATACGCTGGCCA
TCCATGCCGGTGGCGGCGAGAACCCGCACTGCCACCTGATGATCTCCGAGCGGATCAATGACGGCATCGA
GCGGCCCGCCGCTCAGTGGTTCAAGCGGTACAACGGCAAGACCCCGGAGAAGGGCGGGGCACAGAAGAAC
GAAGCGCTCAAGCCCAAGGCATGGCTTGAGCAGACCCGCGAGGCATGGGCCGACCATGCCAACCGGGCAT
TAGAGCGGGCTGGCCACGACGCCCGCATTGACCACAGAACACTTGAGGCGCAGGGCATCGAGCGCCTGCC
CGGTGTTCACCTGGGGCCGAACGTGGTGGAGATGGAAGGCCGGGGCATCCGCACCGACCGGGCAGACGTG
GCCCTGAACATCGACACCGCCAACGCCCAGATCATCGACTTACAGGAATACCGGGAGGCAATAGACCATG
AACGCAATCGACAGAGTGAAGAAATCCAGAGGCATCAACGAGTTAGCGGAGCAGATCGAACCGCTGGCCC
AGAGCATGGCGACACTGGCCGACGAAGCCCGGCAGGTCATGAGCCAGACCCAGCAGGCCAGCGAGGCGCA
GGCGGCGGAGTGGCTGAAAGCCCAGCGCCAGACAGGGGCGGCATGGGTGGAGCTGGCCAAAGAGTTGCGG
GAGGTAGCCGCCGAGGTGAGCAGCGCCGCGCAGAGCGCCCGGAGCGCGTCGCGGGGGTGGCACTGGAAGC
TATGGCTAACCGTGATGCTGGCTTCCATGATGCCTACGGTGGTGCTGCTGATCGCATCGTTGCTCTTGCT
CGACCTGACGCCACTGACAACCGAGGACGGCTCGATCTGGCTGCGCTTGGTGGCCCGATGAAGAACGACA
GGACTTTGCAGGCCATAGGCCGACAGCTCAAGGCCATGGGCTGTGAGCGCTTCGATATCGGCGTCAGGGA
CGCCACCACCGGCCAGATGATGAACCGGGAATGGTCAGCCGCCGAAGTGCTCCAGAACACGCCATGGCTC
AAGCGGATGAATGCCCAGGGCAATGACGTGTATATCAGGCCCGCCGAGCAGGAGCGGCATGGTCTGGTGC
TGGTGGACGACCTCAGCGAGTTTGACCTGGATGACATGAAAGCCGAGGGCCGGGAGCCTGCCCTGGTAGT
GGAAACCAGCCCGAAGAACTATCAGGCATGGGTCAAGGTGGCCGACGCCGCAGGCGGTGAACTTCGGGGG
CAGATTGCCCGGACGCTGGCCAGCGAGTACGACGCCGACCCGGCCAGCGCCGACAGCCGCCACTATGGCC
GCTTGGCGGGCTTCACCAACCGCAAGGACAAGCACACCACCCGCGCTGGTTATCAGCCGTGGGTGCTGCT
GCGTGAATCCAAGGGCAAGACCGCCACCGCTGGCCCGGCGCTGGTGCAGCAGGCTGGCCAGCAGATCGAG
CAGGCCCAGCGGCAGCAGGAGAAGGCCCGCAGGCTGGCCAGCCTCGAACTGCCCGAGCGGCAGCTTAGCC
GCCACCGGCGCACGGCGCTGGACGAGTACCGCAGCGAGATGGCCGGGCTGGTCAAGCGCTTCGGTGATGA
CCTCAGCAAGTGCGACTTTATCGCCGCGCAGAAGCTGGCCAGCCGGGGCCGCAGTGCCGAGGAAATCGGC
AAGGCCATGGCCGAGGCCAGCCCAGCGCTGGCAGAGCGCAAGCCCGGCCACGAAGCGGATTACATCGAGC
GCACCGTCAGCAAGGTCATGGGTCTGCCCAGCGTCCAGCTTGCGCGGGCCGAGCTGGCACGGGCACCGGC
ACCCCGCCAGCGAGGCATGGACAGGGGCGGGCCAGATTTCAGCATGTAGTGCTTGCGTTGGTACTCACGC
CTGTTATACTATGAGTACTCACGCACAGAAGGGGGTTTTATGGAATACGAAAAAAGCGCTTCAGGGTCGG
TCTACCTGATCAAAAGTGACAAGGGCTATTGGTTGCCCGGTGGCTTTGGTTATACGTCAAACAAGGCCGA
GGCTGGCCGCTTTTCAGTCGCTGATATGGCCAGCCTTAACCTTGACGGCTGCACCTTGTCCTTGTTCCGC
GAACACAAGCCTTTCGGCCCCGGCAAGTTTCTCGGTGACTGATATGAAAGACCAAAAGGACAAGCAGACC
GGCGACCTGCTGGCCAGCCCTGACGCTGTACGCCAAGCGCGATATGCCGAGCGCATGAAGGCCAAAGGGA
TGCGTCAGCGCAAGTTCTGGCTGACCGACGACGAATACGAGGCGCTGCGCGAGTGCCTGGAAGAACTCAG
AGCGGCGCAGGGCGGGGGTAGTGACCCCGCCAGCGCCTAACCACCAACTGCCTGCAAAGGAGGCAATCAA
TGGCTACCCATAAGCCTATCAATATTCTGGAGGCGTTCGCAGCAGCGCCGCCACCGCTGGACTACGTTTT
GCCCAACATGGTGGCCGGTACGGTCGGGGCGCTGGTGTCGCCCGGTGGTGCCGGTAAATCCATGCTGGCC
CTGCAACTGGCCGCACAGATTGCAGGCGGGCCGGATCTGCTGGAGGTGGGCGAACTGCCCACCGGCCCGG
TGATCTACCTGCCCGCCGAAGATCCGCCCACCGCCATTCATCACCGCCTGCACGCCCTTGGGGCGCACCT
CAGCGCCGAGGAACGGCAAGCCGTGGCTGACGGCCTGCTGATCCAGCCGCTGATCGGCAGCCTGCCCAAC
ATCATGGCCCCGGAGTGGTTCGACGGCCTCAAGCGCGCCGCCGAGGGCCGCCGCCTGATGGTGCTGGACA
CGCTGCGCCGGTTCCACATCGAGGAAGAAAACGCCAGCGGCCCCATGGCCCAGGTCATCGGTCGCATGGA
GGCCATCGCCGCCGATACCGGGTGCTCTATCGTGTTCCTGCACCATGCCAGCAAGGGCGCGGCCATGATG
GGCGCAGGCGACCAGCAGCAGGCCAGCCGGGGCAGCTCGGTACTGGTCGATAACATCCGCTGGCAGTCCT
ACCTGTCGAGCATGACCAGCGCCGAGGCCGAGGAATGGGGTGTGGACGACGACCAGCGCCGGTTCTTCGT
CCGCTTCGGTGTGAGCAAGGCCAACTATGGCGCACCGTTCGCTGATCGGTGGTTCAGGCGGCATGACGGC
GGGGTGCTCAAGCCCGCCGTGCTGGAGAGGCAGCGCAAGAGCAAGGGGGTGCCCCGTGGTGAAGCCTAAG
AACAAGCACAGCCTCAGCCACGTCCGGCACGACCCGGCGCACTGTCTGGCCCCCGGCCTGTTCCGTGCCC
TCAAGCGGGGCGAGCGCAAGCGCAGCAAGCTGGACGTGACGTATGACTACGGCGACGGCAAGCGGATCGA
GTTCAGCGGCCCGGAGCCGCTGGGCGCTGATGATCTGCGCATCCTGCAAGGGCTGGTGGCCATGGCTGGG
CCTAATGGCCTAGTGCTTGGCCCGGAACCCAAGACCGAAGGCGGACGGCAGCTCCGGCTGTTCCTGGAAC
CCAAGTGGGAGGCCGTCACCGCTGATGCCATGGTGGTCAAAGGTAGCTATCGGGCGCTGGCAAAGGAAAT
CGGGGCAGAGGTCGATAGTGGTGGGGCGCTCAAGCACATACAGGACTGCATCGAGCGCCTTTGGAAGGTA
TCCATCATCGCCCAGAATGGCCGCAAGCGGCAGGGGTTTCGGCTGCTGTCGGAGTACGCCAGCGACGAGG
CGGACGGGCGCCTGTACGTGGCCCTGAACCCCTTGATCGCGCAGGCCGTCATGGGTGGCGGCCAGCATGT
GCGCATCAGCATGGACGAGGTGCGGGCGCTGGACAGCGAAACCGCCCGCCTGCTGCACCAGCGGCTGTGT
GGCTGGATCGACCCCGGCAAAACCGGCAAGGCTTCCATAGATACCTTGTGCGGCTATGTCTGGCCGTCAG
AGGCCAGTGGTTCGACCATGCGCAAGCGCCGCCAGCGGGTGCGCGAGGCGTTGCCGGAGCTGGTCGCGCT
GGGCTGGACGGTAACCGAGTTCGCGGCGGGCAAGTACGACATCACCCGGCCCAAGGCGGCAGGCTGACCC
CCCCCACTCTATTGTAAACAAGACATTTTTATCTTTTATATTCAATGGCTTATTTTCCTGCTAATTGGTA
ATACCATGGTACGAGCTCGACATGGGGCGCGCCCAGTAACAGGTTGGATGATAAGTCCCCGGTCTAGCAC
CCATTAGTTCAACAAACGAAAATTGGATAAAGTGGGATATTTTTAAAATATATATTTATGTTACAGTAAT
ATTGACTTTTAAAAAAGGATTGATTCTAATGAAGAAAGCAGACAAGTAAGCCTATTTAAATTTGTGTCTC
AAAATCTCTGATGTTACATTGCACAAGATAAAAATATATCATCATGAACAATAAAACTGTCTGCTTACAT
AAACAGTAATTACTTTTGTTAGATATATTTTTTTGTGTAATTTTGTAATCGTTATGCGGCAGTAAAAGGA
TCTATTATAAGGAGGCACTCACCATGGAGAAAAAAATCACTGGATATACCACCGTTGATATATCCCAATG
GCATCGTAAAGAACATTTTGAGGCATTTCAGTCAGTTGCTCAATGTACCTATAACCAGACCGTTCAGCTG
GATATTACGGCCTTTTTAAAGACCGTAAAGAAAAATAAGCACAAGTTTTATCCGGCCTTTATTCACATTC
TTGCCCGCCTGATGAATGCTCATCCGGAATTACGTATGGCAATGAAAGACGGTGAGCTGGTGATATGGGA
TAGTGTTCACCCTTGTTACACCGTTTTCCATGAGCAAACTGAAACGTTTTCATCGCTCTGGAGTGAATAC
CACGACGATTTCCGGCAGTTTCTACACATATATTCGCAAGATGTGGCGTGTTACGGTGAAAACCTGGCCT
ATTTCCCTAAAGGGTTTATTGAGAATATGTTTTTCGTCTCAGCCAATCCCTGGGTGAGTTTCACCAGTTT
TGATTTAAACGTGGCCAATATGGACAACTTCTTCGCCCCCGTTTTCACCATGGGCAAATATTATACGCAA
GGCGACAAGGTGCTGATGCCGCTGGCGATTCAGGTTCATCATGCCGTTTGTGATGGCTTCCATGTCGGCA
GAATGCTTAATGAATTACAACAGTACTGCGATGAGTGGCAGGGAGGAGCGTAATCAGAATTGGTTAATTG
GTTGTAACACTGGTCTATCATTGATAGGTATAAATTAATACGACTCACTAATACTGAACCTATCAGTGAT
AGATACCGGTGATACCAGCATCGTCTTGATGCCCTTGGCAGCACCCTGCTAAGGAGGCAACAAGATGAAC
ACGATTAACATCGCTAAGAACGACTTCTCTGACATCGAACTGGCTGCTATCCCGTTCAACACTCTGGCTG
ACCATTACGGTGAGCGTTTGGCTCGCGAACAGTTGGCCCTTGAGCATGAGTCTTACGAGATGGGTGAAGC
ACGCTTCCGCAAGATGTTTGAGCGTCAACTTAAAGCTGGTGAGGTTGCGGATAACGCTGCCGCCAAGCCT
CTCATCACTACCCTACTCCCTAAGATGATTGCACGCATCAACGACTGGTTTGAGGAAGTGAAAGCTAAGC
GCGGCAAGCGCCCGACAGCCTTCCAGTTCCTGCAAGAAATCAAGCCGGAAGCCGTAGCGTACATCACCAT
TAAGACCACTCTGGCTTGCCTAACCAGTGCTGACAATACAACCGTTCAGGCTGTAGCAAGCGCAATCGGT
CGGGCCATTGAGGACGAGGCTCGCTTCGGTCGTATCCGTGACCTTGAAGCTAAGCACTTCAAGAAAAACG
TTGAGGAACAACTCAACAAGCGCGTAGGGCACGTCTACAAGAAAGCATTTATGCAAGTTGTCGAGGCTGA
CATGCTCTCTAAGGGTCTACTCGGTGGCGAGGCGTGGTCTTCGTGGCATAAGGAAGACTCTATTCATGTA
GGAGTACGCTGCATCGAGATGCTCATTGAGTCAACCGGAATGGTTAGCTTGCACCGCCAAAATGCTGGCG
TAGTAGGTCAAGACTCTGAGACTATCGAACTCGCACCTGAATACGCTGAGGCTATCGCAACCCGTGCAGG
TGCGCTGGCTGGCATCTCTCCGATGTTCCAACCTTGCGTAGTTCCTCCTAAGCCGTGGACTGGCATTACT
GGTGGTGGCTATTGGGCTAACGGTCGTCGTCCTCTGGCGCTGGTGCGTACTCACAGTAAGAAAGCACTGA
TGCGCTACGAAGACGTTTACATGCCTGAGGTGTACAAAGCGATTAACATTGCGCAAAACACCGCATGGAA
AATCAACAAGAAAGTCCTAGCGGTCGCCAACGTAATCACCAAGTGGAAGCATTGTCCGGTCGAGGACATC
CCTGCGATTGAGCGTGAAGAACTCCCGATGAAACCGGAAGACATCGACATGAATCCTGAGGCTCTCACCG
CGTGGAAACGTGCTGCCGCTGCTGTGTACCGCAAGGACAAGGCTCGCAAGTCTCGCCGTATCAGCCTTGA
GTTCATGCTTGAGCAAGCCAATAAGTTTGCTAACCATAAGGCCATCTGGTTCCCTTACAACATGGACTGG
CGCGGTCGTGTTTACGCTGTGTCAATGTTCAACCCGCAAGGTAACGATATGACCAAAGGACTGCTTACGC
TGGCGAAAGGTAAACCAATCAGTAAGGAAGGTTACTACTGGCTGAAAATCCACGGTGCAAACTGTGCGGG
TGTCGATAAGGTTCCGTTCCCTGAGCGCATCAAGTTCATTGAGGAAAACCACGAGAACATCATGGCTTGC
GCTAAGTCTCCACTGGAGAACACTTGGTGGGCTGAGCAAGATTCTCCGTTCTGCTTCCTTGCGTTCTGCT
TTGAGTACGCTGGGGTACAGCACCACGGCCTGAGCTATAACTGCTCCCTTCCGCTGGCGTTTGACGGGTC
TTGCTCTGGCATCCAGCACTTCTCCGCGATGCTCCGAGATGAGGTAGGTGGTCGCGCGGTTAACTTGCTT
CCTAGTGAAACCGTTCAGGACATCTACGGGATTGTTGCTAAGAAAGTCAACGAGATTCTACAAGCAGACG
CAATCAATGGGACCGATAACGAAGTAGTTACCGTGACCGATGAGAACACTGGTGAAATCTCTGAGAAAGT
CAAGCTGGGCACTAAGGCACTGGCTGGTCAATGGCTGGCTTACGGTGTTACTCGCAGTGTGACTAAGCGT
TCAGTCATGACGCTGGCTTACGGGTCCAAAGAGTTCGGCTTCCGTCAACAAGTGCTGGAAGATACCATTC
AGCCAGCTATTGATTCCGGCAAGGGTCTGATGTTCACTCAGCCGAATCAGGCTGCTGGATACATGGCTAA
GCTGATTTGGGAATCTGTGAGCGTGACGGTGGTAGCTGCGGTTGAAGCAATGAACTGGCTTAAGTCTGCT
GCTAAGCTGCTGGCTGCTGAGGTCAAAGATAAGAAGACTGGAGAGATTCTTCGCAAGCGTTGCGCTGTGC
ATTGGGTAACTCCTGATGGTTTCCCTGTGTGGCAGGAATACAAGAAGCCTATTCAGACGCGCTTGAACCT
GATGTTCCTCGGTCAGTTCCGCTTGCAGCCTACCATTAACACCAACAAAGATAGCGAGATTGATGCACAC
AAACAGGAGTCTGGTATCGCTCCTAACTTTGTACACAGCCAAGACGGTAGCCACCTTCGTAAGACTGTAG
TGTGGGCACACGAGAAGTACGGAATCGAATCTTTTGCACTGATTCACGACTCCTTCGGTACCATTCCGGC
TGACGCTGCGAACCTGTTCAAAGCAGTGCGCGAAACTATGGTTGACACATATGAGTCTTGTGATGTACTG
GCTGATTTCTACGACCAGTTCGCTGACCAGTTGCACGAGTCTCAATTGGACAAAATGCCAGCACTTCCGG
CTAAAGGTAACTTGAACCTCCGTGACATCTTGGAGTCGGACTTCGCGTTCGCGTAAAAGCTTGATATCGA
ATTCCTGCAGCCCCGGGGATCCCATGGTACGCGTGCTAGTAATACGACTCACTAATACTGAATCCAAACC
CTCGTTAGGGGAGCGTCTAATTTTAGGAGATCCAAAATGTCAAGGCTGGATAAATCAAAAGTAATCAATA
GCGCGCTGGAACTGCTGAACGAGGTCGGCATCGAAGGTCTGACCACCCGCAAGCTGGCGCAAAAACTGGG
CGTCGAACAACCGACGCTGTACTGGCACGTAAAAAATAAGCGTGCGCTGCTGGACGCACTGGCAATTGAA
ATGCTGGATCGTCACCACACCCACTTCTGTCCGCTGGAGGGTGAATCATGGCAAGATTTCCTTCGCAACA
ACGCGAAGTCATTTCGCTGCGCGCTGCTGAGCCACCGCGATGGAGCAAAAGTTCATCTGGGCACCCGCCC
AACGGAGAAACAATATGAAACGCTGGAAAACCAGCTTGCCTTCCTGTGCCAGCAGGGTTTCAGCCTTGAG
AACGCGCTGTACGCGCTGAGCGCCGTAGGTCACTTCACCCTGGGCTGTGTTCTGGAAGACCAAGAACATC
AAGTAGCAAAAGAAGAGCGAGAAACCCCTACGACCGATTCGATGCCGCCGCTGCTGCGTCAGGCGATTGA
ACTGTTCGATCACCAGGGCGCGGAACCGGCATTCCTGTTTGGTCTGGAACTTATTATATGCGGCCTAGAA
AAACAACTGAAGTGCGAAAGCGGTAGCTAACGCCGAAAACCCCGCTTCGGCGGGGTTTTGCCGCATAACA
GGGTAATCCCCAACTGGGGTAACCTGTGAGTTCTCTCAGTTGGGGAAAAAAAAAACCCCGCCCCTGACAG
GGCGGGGTTTTTTTTTTTTCGCCGCGTTGGCTAGTAATACGACTCACTATAGGGAGACTTAAGTATAAGG
AGGAAAAAATATGAGCAAGGGCGAAGAACTGTTTACGGGCGTGGTGCCGATTCTGGTGGAACTGGATGGT
GATGTCAATGGTCACAAATTCAGCGTGCGCGGCGAAGGTGAAGGCGATGCAACCAATGGTAAACTGACGC
TGAAGTTTATTTGCACCACGGGTAAACTGCCGGTTCCGTGGCCGACCCTGGTCACCACGCTGACGTATGG
TGTTCAGTGT
